>Addgene plasmid #129910 | pRDAX-121 C-Tag miRFP670[2] L32 FKBP EGFP | depositor full sequence | sequence record 249288 | Full Sequence
GCCTGCCTCCAGGCCTCAATATTGGCCATTAGCCATATTATTCATTGGTTATATAGCATAAATCAATATT
GGCTATTGGCCATTGCATACGTTGTATCTATATCATAATATGTACATTTATATTGGCTCATGTCCAATAT
GACCGCCATGTTGGCATTGATTATTGACTAGTTATTAATAGTAATCAATTACGGGGTCATTAGTTCATAG
CCCATATATGGAGTTCCGCGTTACATAACTTACGGTAAATGGCCCGCCTGGCTGACCGCCCAACGACCCC
CGCCCATTGACGTCAATAATGACGTATGTTCCCATAGTAACGCCAATAGGGACTTTCCATTGACGTCAAT
GGGTGGAGTATTTACGGTAAACTGCCCACTTGGCAGTACATCAAGTGTATCATATGCCAAGTCCGCCCCC
TATTGACGTCAATGACGGTAAATGGCCCGCCTGGCATTATGCCCAGTACATGACCTTACGGGACTTTCCT
ACTTGGCAGTACATCTACGTATTAGTCATCGCTATTACCATGGTGATGCGGTTTTGGCAGTACACCAATG
GGCGTGGATAGCGGTTTGACTCACGGGGATTTCCAAGTCTCCACCCCATTGACGTCAATGGGAGTTTGTT
TTGGCACCAAAATCAACGGGACTTTCCAAAATGTCGTAATAACCCCGCCCCGTTGACGCAAATGGGCGGT
AGGCGTGTACGGTGGGAGGTCTATATAAGCAGAGCTCGTTTAGTGAACCGTCAGATCACTAGAAGCTTTA
TTGCGGTAGTTTATCACAGTTAAATTGCTAACGCAGTCAGTGCTTCTGACACAACAGTCTCGAACTTAAG
CTGCAGAAGTTGGTCGTGAGGCACTGGGCAGGTAAGTATCAAGGTTACAAGACAGGTTTAAGGAGACCAA
TAGAAACTGGGCTTGTCGAGACAGAGAAGACTCTTGCGTTTCTGATAGGCACCTATTGGTCTTACTGACA
TCCACTTTGCCTTTCTCTCCACAGGTGTCCACTCCCAGGCCACCATGGGAGTGCAGGTGGAAACCATCTC
CCCAGGAGACGGGCGCACCTTCCCCAAGCGCGGCCAGACCTGCGTGGTGCACTACACCGGGATGCTTGAA
GATGGAAAGAAATTTGATTCCTCCCGGGACAGAAACAAGCCCTTTAAGTTTATGCTAGGCAAGCAGGAGG
TGATCCGAGGCTGGGAAGAAGGGGTTGCCCAGATGAGTGTGGGTCAGAGAGCCAAACTGACTATATCTCC
AGATTATGCCTATGGTGCCACTGGGCACCCAGGCATCATCCCACCACATGCCACTCTCGTCTTCGATGTG
GAGCTTCTAAAACTGGAAGACGTGGGTGGCGGAGGGAGCGAAGGCGGCGGATCCGGAGGGCCTGGCTCTG
GCGGAGAGGGGAGCGCTGGAGGCGGGTCAGCCGGTGGTGGCAGTGGCAGAGCGGGACCCAGTATCGACCT
GTCTGGGACACTCGCACCAGCACTGGAGCGCATAAGAACTGCTGGATCACTGAGGGCCCTCTGTGACGAC
ACAGTCTTGCTCTTTCAGCAATGTACGGGCTATGATCGAGTGATGGTGTACCGATTCGACGAACAGGGTC
ATGGTCTGGTCTTTTCCGAGTGTCACGTGCCTGGCCTGGAGAGCTACTTTGGCAACCGCTATCCCTCTTC
TACCGTACCCCAGATGGCCAGGCAACTTTACGTCCGGCAACGGGTCAGAGTGCTGGTGGATGTGACCTAC
CAGCCTGTGCCACTCGAACCTCGGCTGAGCCCACTCACTGGACGGGATCTGGACATGAGCGGCTGCTTCC
TGAGGTCCATGTCACCTTGCCATCTGCAGTTCTTGAAGGACATGGGCGTTCGAGCCACACTCGCAGTCTC
ACTGGTTGTAGGCGGGAAACTGTGGGGTCTTGTGGTGTGTCACCACTACCTTCCCAGGTTCATCCGGTTC
GAGTTGAGAGCCATCTGCAAACGTTTGGCCGAGAGAATAGCCACCCGCATTACTGCTCTGGAATCCTAAG
AATTCAGATCCGCCCCTCTCCCTCCCCCCCCCCTAACGTTACTGGCCGAAGCCGCTTGGAATAAGGCCGG
TGTGCGTTTGTCTATATGTTATTTTCCACCATATTGCCGTCTTTTGGCAATGTGAGGGCCCGGAAACCTG
GCCCTGTCTTCTTGACGAGCATTCCTAGGGGTCTTTCCCCTCTCGCCAAAGGAATGCAAGGTCTGTTGAA
TGTCGTGAAGGAAGCAGTTCCTCTGGTAGCTTCTTGAAGACAAACAACGTCTGTAGCGACCCTTTGCAGG
CAGCGGAACCCCCCACCTGGCGACAGGTGCCTCTGCGGCCAAAAGCCACGTGTATAAGATACACCTGCAA
AGGCGGCACAACCCCAGTGCCACGTTGTGAGTTGGATAGTTGTGGAAAGAGTCAAATGGCTCTCCTCAAG
CGTATTCAACAAGGGGCTGAAGGATGCCCAGAAGGTACCCCATTGTATGGGATCTGATCTGGGGCCTCGG
TACACATGCTTTACATGTGTTTAGTCGAGGTTAAAAAAACGTCTAGGCCCCCCGAACCACGGGGACGTGG
TTTTCCTTTGAAAAACACGATGATAATATGGCCACAACCATGGTGAGCAAGGGCGAGGAGCTGTTCACCG
GGGTGGTGCCCATCCTGGTCGAGCTGGACGGCGACGTAAACGGCCACAAGTTCAGCGTGTCCGGCGAGGG
CGAGGGCGATGCCACCTACGGCAAGCTGACCCTGAAGTTCATCTGCACCACCGGCAAGCTGCCCGTGCCC
TGGCCCACCCTCGTGACCACCCTGACCTACGGCGTGCAGTGCTTCAGCCGCTACCCCGACCACATGAAGC
AGCACGACTTCTTCAAGTCCGCCATGCCCGAAGGCTACGTCCAGGAGCGCACCATCTTCTTCAAGGACGA
CGGCAACTACAAGACCCGCGCCGAGGTGAAGTTCGAGGGCGACACCCTGGTGAACCGCATCGAGCTGAAG
GGCATCGACTTCAAGGAGGACGGCAACATCCTGGGGCACAAGCTGGAGTACAACTACAACAGCCACAACG
TCTATATCATGGCCGACAAGCAGAAGAACGGCATCAAGGTGAACTTCAAGATCCGCCACAACATCGAGGA
CGGCAGCGTGCAGCTCGCCGACCACTACCAGCAGAACACCCCCATCGGCGACGGCCCCGTGCTGCTGCCC
GACAACCACTACCTGAGCACCCAGTCCGCCCTGAGCAAAGACCCCAACGAGAAGCGCGATCACATGGTCC
TGCTGGAGTTCGTGACCGCCGCCGGGATCACTCTCGGCATGGACGAGCTGTACAAGTAAACCGGTGCTCG
AGGTACCGATGAATAGCTAAGGTCGAGGCCGCAGGTAAGTATCAAGGTTACAAGACAGGTTTAAGGAGAC
CAATAGAAACTGGGCTTGTCGAGACAGAGAAGACTCTTGCGTTTCTGATAGGCACCTATTGGTCTTACTG
ACATCCACTTTGCCTTTCTCTCCACAGGTGTCGACAATCAACCTCTGGATTACAAAATTTGTGAAAGATT
GACTGGTATTCTTAACTATGTTGCTCCTTTTACGCTATGTGGATACGCTGCTTTAATGCCTTTGTATCAT
GCTATTGCTTCCCGTATGGCTTTCATTTTCTCCTCCTTGTATAAATCCTGGTTGCTGTCTCTTTATGAGG
AGTTGTGGCCCGTTGTCAGGCAACGTGGCGTGGTGTGCACTGTGTTTGCTGACGCAACCCCCACTGGTTG
GGGCATTGCCACCACCTGTCAGCTCCTTTCCGGGACTTTCGCTTTCCCCCTCCCTATTGCCACGGCGGAA
CTCATCGCCGCCTGCCTTGCCCGCTGCTGGACAGGGGCTCGGCTGTTGGGCACTGACAATTCCGTGGTGT
TGTCGGGGAAGCTGACGTCCTTTCCATGGCTGCTCGCCTGTGTTGCCACCTGGATTCTGCGCGGGACGTC
CTTCTGCTACGTCCCTTCGGCCCTCAATCCAGCGGACCTTCCTTCCCGCGGCCTGCTGCCGGCTCTGCGG
CCTCTTCCGCGTCTTCGCCTTCGCCCTCAGACGAGTCGGATCTCCCTTTGGGCCGCCTCCCCGCCTGGAA
TTCGAGCTCGGTACGATCAGCCTCGACTGTGCCTTCTAGTTGCCAGCCATCTGTTGTTTGCCCCTCCCCC
GTGCCTTCCTTGACCCTGGAAGGTGCCACTCCCACTGTCCTTTCCTAATAAAATGAGGAAATTGCATCGC
ATTGTCTGAGTAGGTGTCATTCTATTCTGGGGGGTGGGGTGGGGCAGGACAGCAAGGGGGAGGATTGGGA
AGACAATAGCCCAGCTTTTGTTCCCTTTAGTGAGGGTTAATTGCGCGCTTGGCGTAATCATGGTCATAGC
TGTTTCCTGTGTGAAATTGTTATCCGCTAATTCACTCCTCAGGTGCAGGCTGCCTATCAGAAGGTGGTGG
CTGGTGTGGCCAATGCCCTGGCTCACAAATACCACTGAGATCTTTTTCCCTCTGCCAAAAATTATGGGGA
CATCATGAAGCCCCTTGAGCATCTGACTTCTGGCTAATAAAGGAAATTTATTTTCATTGCAATAGTGTGT
TGGAATTTTTTGTGTCTCTCACTCGGAAGGACATATGGGAGGGCAAATCATTTAAAACATCAGAATGAGT
ATTTGGTTTAGAGTTTGGCAACATATGCCCATATGCTGGCTGCCATGAACAAAGGTTGGCTATAAAGAGG
TCATCAGTATATGAAACAGCCCCCTGCTGTCCATTCCTTATTCCATAGAAAAGCCTTGACTTGAGGTTAG
ATTTTTTTTATATTTTGTTTTGTGTTATTTTTTTCTTTAACATCCCTAAAATTTTCCTTACATGTTTTAC
TAGCCAGATTTTTCCTCCTCTCCTGACTACTCCCAGTCATAGCTGTCCCTCTTCTCTTATGGAGATCGGC
CGGCCGCCGGCGTCGACGCGCGCGGCCGCGGCGCGCCGTTGCTGGCGTTTTTCCATAGGCTCCGCCCCCC
TGACGAGCATCACAAAAATCGACGCTCAAGTCAGAGGTGGCGAAACCCGACAGGACTATAAAGATACCAG
GCGTTTCCCCCTGGAAGCTCCCTCGTGCGCTCTCCTGTTCCGACCCTGCCGCTTACCGGATACCTGTCCG
CCTTTCTCCCTTCGGGAAGCGTGGCGCTTTCTCATAGCTCACGCTGTAGGTATCTCAGTTCGGTGTAGGT
CGTTCGCTCCAAGCTGGGCTGTGTGCACGAACCCCCCGTTCAGCCCGACCGCTGCGCCTTATCCGGTAAC
TATCGTCTTGAGTCCAACCCGGTAAGACACGACTTATCGCCACTGGCAGCAGCCACTGGTAACAGGATTA
GCAGAGCGAGGTATGTAGGCGGTGCTACAGAGTTCTTGAAGTGGTGGCCTAACTACGGCTACACTAGAAG
AACAGTATTTGGTATCTGCGCTCTGCTGAAGCCAGTTACCTTCGGAAAAAGAGTTGGTAGCTCTTGATCC
GGCAAACAAACCACCGCTGGTAGCGGTGGTTTTTTTGTTTGCAAGCAGCAGATTACGCGCAGAAAAAAAG
GATCTCAAGAAGATCCTTTGATCTTTTCTACGGGGTCTGACGCTCAGTGGAACGAAAACTCACGTTAAGG
GATTTTGGTCATGAGATTATCAAAAAGGATCTTCACCTAGATCCTTTTAAATTAAAAATGAAGTTTTAAA
TCAATCTAAAGTATATATGAGTAAACTTGGTCTGACAGTTACCAATGCTTAATCAGTGAGGCACCTATCT
CAGCGATCTGTCTATTTCGTTCATCCATAGTTGCCTGACTCCCCGTCGTGTAGATAACTACGATACGGGA
GGGCTTACCATCTGGCCCCAGTGCTGCAATGATACCGCGAGACCCACGCTCACCGGCTCCAGATTTATCA
GCAATAAACCAGCCAGCCGGAAGGGCCGAGCGCAGAAGTGGTCCTGCAACTTTATCCGCCTCCATCCAGT
CTATTAATTGTTGCCGGGAAGCTAGAGTAAGTAGTTCGCCAGTTAATAGTTTGCGCAACGTTGTTGCCAT
TGCTACAGGCATCGTGGTGTCACGCTCGTCGTTTGGTATGGCTTCATTCAGCTCCGGTTCCCAACGATCA
AGGCGAGTTACATGATCCCCCATGTTGTGCAAAAAAGCGGTTAGCTCCTTCGGTCCTCCGATCGTTGTCA
GAAGTAAGTTGGCCGCAGTGTTATCACTCATGGTTATGGCAGCACTGCATAATTCTCTTACTGTCATGCC
ATCCGTAAGATGCTTTTCTGTGACTGGTGAGTACTCAACCAAGTCATTCTGAGAATAGTGTATGCGGCGA
CCGAGTTGCTCTTGCCCGGCGTCAATACGGGATAATACCGCGCCACATAGCAGAACTTTAAAAGTGCTCA
TCATTGGAAAACGTTCTTCGGGGCGAAAACTCTCAAGGATCTTACCGCTGTTGAGATCCAGTTCGATGTA
ACCCACTCGTGCACCCAACTGATCTTCAGCATCTTTTACTTTCACCAGCGTTTCTGGGTGAGCAAAAACA
GGAAGGCAAAATGCCGCAAAAAAGGGAATAAGGGCGACACGGAAATGTTGAATACTCATACTCTTCCTTT
TTCAATATTATTGAAGCATTTATCAGGGTTATTGTCTCATGAGCGGATACATATTTGAATGTATTTAGAA
AAATAAACAAATAGGGGTTCCGCGCACATTTCCCCGAAAAGTGCCACCTGACGTCTAAGAAACCATTATT
ATCATGACATTAACCTATAAAAATAGGCGTATCACGAGGCCCTTTCGTCTACGCGCGCGCCGGCGGCGCG
CCGTCGACGGCCGGCCGCGGCCGC
Features (pLannotate 1.2.2; 17 found; start..end, strand, type, name):
    155..532     +  enhancer       CMV enhancer: human cytomegalovirus immediate early enhancer
    534..733     +  promoter       CMV promoter: human cytomegalovirus (CMV) immediate early promoter
    872..1004    +  intron         chimeric intron: chimera between introns from human β-globin and immunoglobulin heavy chain genes
   1025..1348    +  CDS            FKBP1A: FKB1A_HUMAN - Also known as FKBP1, FKBP12. Experimental evidence at protein level: Swiss-Prot protein existence level 1. Keeps in an inactive conformation TGFBR1, the TGF-beta type I serine/threonine kinase receptor, preventing TGF-beta receptor activation in absence of ligand. Recruits SMAD7 to ACVR1B which prevents the association of SMAD2 and SMAD3 with the activin receptor complex, thereby blocking the activin signal. May modulate the RYR1 calcium channel activity. PPIases accelerate the folding of proteins. It catalyzes the cis-trans isomerization of proline imidic peptide bonds in oligop
   1448..2026    +  CDS            emiRFP670 (fragment): emiRFP670 is a basic (constitutively fluorescent) near ir fluorescent protein published in 2020, derived from Rhodopseudomonas palustris. It has low acid sensitivity. It requires the cofactor biliverdin for fluorescence.
   2043..2629    +  misc_feature   IRES2: internal ribosome entry site (IRES) of the encephalomyocarditis virus (EMCV)
   2630..3349    +  CDS            EGFP: the original enhanced GFP (Yang et al., 1996) mammalian codon-optimized
   3395..3527    +  intron         chimeric intron: chimera between introns from human β-globin and immunoglobulin heavy chain genes
   3536..4124    +  misc_feature   WPRE: woodchuck hepatitis virus posttranscriptional regulatory element
   4128..4144    +  misc_feature   MCS (fragment): pUC18/19 multiple cloning site
   4157..4268    +  polyA_signal   bGH poly(A) signal: bovine growth hormone polyadenylation signal
   4364..4382    -  promoter       T3 promoter: promoter for bacteriophage T3 RNA polymerase
   4441..4515    +  CDS            HBB (fragment): HBB_PONPY - Experimental evidence at transcript level: Swiss-Prot protein existence level 2. Involved in oxygen transport from the lung to the various peripheral tissues. From Pongo pygmaeus (Bornean orangutan).
   4586..4641    +  polyA_signal   β-globin poly(A) signal: rabbit β-globin polyadenylation signal (Gil and Proudfoot, 1987)
   5020..5608    -  rep_origin     ori: high-copy-number ColE1/pMB1/pBR322/pUC origin of replication
   5779..6639    -  CDS            AmpR: β-lactamase; bla; confers resistance to ampicillin, carbenicillin, and related antibiotics
   6640..6744    -  promoter       AmpR promoter: bla
