[The description below was written by a language model from this plasmid's Addgene catalogue record and pLannotate feature annotations shown in this document.]
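Description:
pRDAX-121 C-Tag miRFP670[2] L32 FKBP EGFP is a custom-built, 6,884-nt mammalian expression plasmid designed as an assay vector for protein–protein interactions by bimolecular or trimolecular fluorescence complementation (BiFC/TriFC). It is maintained in E. coli through a high-copy ColE1/pUC-type origin and selected with ampicillin via the β-lactamase gene and its native promoter.

The expression unit is driven by the human CMV immediate-early enhancer and promoter, followed by a chimeric β-globin/immunoglobulin intron that promotes efficient processing of the transcript. The first open reading frame encodes FKBP. The catalogue lists it as mouse, whereas the automated annotation matches it to human FKBP1A/FKBP12, so the species assignment should be treated with some caution. A short unannotated stretch follows, which presumably corresponds to the "L32" linker in the name. After it comes a partial near-infrared fluorescent protein coding sequence annotated as a fragment of emiRFP670. This matches the "C-Tag miRFP670[2]" designation: the second split fragment of miRFP670 is fused to the C-terminus of the bait. On its own the fragment should be non-fluorescent. Signal is expected only when an interacting partner carrying the complementary fragment brings the halves together, and the reconstituted protein requires biliverdin as its chromophore.

Downstream, an EMCV IRES allows translation of EGFP from the same transcript, providing an independent marker of transfection and expression level. The transcript is completed by a second chimeric intron, a WPRE to enhance expression, and a bGH polyadenylation signal. A partial β-globin sequence with a rabbit β-globin poly(A) signal lies further downstream. The record does not state the intended partner construct.
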