Addgene plasmid #129910: pRDAX-121 C-Tag miRFP670[2] L32 FKBP EGFP
Purpose: PPI (BiFC/TriFC) assay vector
Depositing lab: Gary Lewin. Depositing organization: Max-Delbrueck-Centrum fuer Molekulare Medizin (MDC).
Backbone
  Vector backbone: custom built
  Vector type: Mammalian Expression
Growth in bacteria
  Bacterial resistance: Ampicillin, 100 μg/mL
  Growth temperature: 37°C
  Growth strain: DH5alpha
  Copy number: High Copy
Gene/Insert
  Gene/Insert name: FKBP
  Species: M. musculus (mouse)
  Cloning method: Restriction Enzyme; 5′ cloning site unknown (unknown if destroyed); 3′ cloning site unknown (unknown if destroyed)
Terms and licenses: Academic/Nonprofit Terms; Industry Terms: Not Available to Industry
How to cite: pRDAX-121 C-Tag miRFP670[2] L32 FKBP EGFP was a gift from Gary Lewin (Addgene plasmid # 129910 ; http://n2t.net/addgene:129910 ; RRID:Addgene_129910)
